Addgene plasmid #189934: pCDNA3.1(+)-NEMOb
Purpose: Mammalian expression of calcium sensor with ultra-high dynamics and sensitivity
Depositing lab: Yubin Zhou. Depositing organization: Texas A&M University. Publication: Engineering of NEMO as calcium indicators with large dynamics and high sensitivity. Li J, Shang Z, Chen JH, Gu W, Yao L, Yang X, Sun X, Wang L, Wang T, Liu S, Li J, Hou T, Xing D, Gill DL, Li J, Wang SQ, Hou L, Zhou Y, Tang AH, Zhang X, Wang Y. Nat Methods. 2023 Jun;20(6):918-924. doi: 10.1038/s41592-023-01852-9. PubMed 37081094.
Backbone
  Vector backbone: pcDNA3.1(+)
  Backbone size w/o insert (bp): 5222
  Total vector size (bp): 6556
  Vector type: Mammalian Expression
Growth in bacteria
  Bacterial resistance: Ampicillin, 100 μg/mL
  Growth temperature: 37°C
  Growth strain: DH5alpha
  Copy number: High Copy
Gene/Insert
  Gene/Insert name: NEMOb
  Species: Synthetic
  Insert size (bp): 1335
  Promoter: CMV
  Cloning method: Restriction Enzyme; 5′ cloning site BamHI (not destroyed); 3′ cloning site EcoRI (not destroyed)
  Sequencing primers: 5′ taatacgactcactataggg; 3′ TAGAAGGCACAGTCGAGG
Terms and licenses: Academic/Nonprofit Terms; Industry Terms: Not Available to Industry
Depositor comments: Please visit https://doi.org/10.1101/2022.08.23.504677 for bioRxiv preprint.
How to cite: pCDNA3.1(+)-NEMOb was a gift from Yubin Zhou (Addgene plasmid # 189934 ; http://n2t.net/addgene:189934 ; RRID:Addgene_189934)
