[The description below was written by a language model from this plasmid's Addgene catalogue record and pLannotate feature annotations shown in this document.]
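Description:
pCDNA3.1(+)-NEMOb is a mammalian expression plasmid of about 6.6 kb, built on the pcDNA3.1(+) backbone, that carries NEMOb, a synthetic, genetically encoded calcium indicator described as having very large dynamic range and high sensitivity. It is propagated in E. coli as a high-copy plasmid through a ColE1/pUC-type origin and selected with ampicillin via the β-lactamase gene and its native promoter. An f1 phage origin is also present, along with remnants of the lac promoter/operator region typical of this vector family.

The roughly 1.3 kb NEMOb coding sequence was cloned between BamHI and EcoRI sites, both retained, downstream of the human cytomegalovirus immediate-early enhancer and promoter, and is terminated by the bovine growth hormone polyadenylation signal. A T7 promoter sits between the CMV promoter and the insert, allowing in vitro transcription and serving as a sequencing primer site. The automated annotation labels parts of the insert as GCaMP2 fragments, with short hits to other tags and fluorescent proteins. These most likely reflect similarity to shared calcium-sensing modules of single-fluorophore indicators rather than true identity, and the record does not itself define the sensor's domain architecture.

Sequence annotation also finds an SV40 early promoter driving a complete puromycin N-acetyltransferase gene, followed by a bleomycin-resistance fragment and the SV40 polyadenylation signal. This suggests puromycin selection in mammalian cells rather than the neomycin marker of standard pcDNA3.1(+), although the catalogue entry does not list a mammalian selection marker. The construct is intended for transfection into mammalian cells to image intracellular calcium signals by fluorescence.
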