Features (pLannotate 1.2.2; 23 found; start..end, strand, type, name):
     28..80      -  misc_feature   bom (fragment): basis of mobility region from pBR322
    235..614     +  enhancer       CMV enhancer: human cytomegalovirus immediate early enhancer
    615..818     +  promoter       CMV promoter: human cytomegalovirus (CMV) immediate early promoter
    814..847     +  LTR            5' LTR (truncated) (fragment): truncated 5' long terminal repeat (LTR) from HIV-1
    863..881     +  promoter       T7 promoter: promoter for bacteriophage T7 RNA polymerase
   1007..1025    +  CDS            capTEV™ (fragment): composite tag for in vivo biotinylation, TEV protease cleavage, and 6xHis tagging
   1025..1906    +  CDS            GCaMP2 (fragment): GCaMP2 is a basic (constitutively fluorescent) green fluorescent protein published in 2006, derived from Aequorea victoria.
   1928..1993    +  CDS            GCaMP2 (fragment): GCaMP2 is a basic (constitutively fluorescent) green fluorescent protein published in 2006, derived from Aequorea victoria.
   2252..2275    +  CDS            Slow-FT (fragment): blue-to-red fluorescent timer derivative of mCherry (Subach et al., 2009) mammalian codon-optimized
   2352..2576    +  polyA_signal   bGH poly(A) signal: bovine growth hormone polyadenylation signal
   2580..2601    +  promoter       SV40 promoter (fragment): SV40 enhancer and early promoter
   2622..3050    +  rep_origin     f1 ori (sequence partly withheld): f1 bacteriophage origin of replication; arrow indicates direction of (+) strand synthesis
   3064..3393    +  promoter       SV40 promoter: SV40 enhancer and early promoter
   3414..4013    +  CDS            PuroR: puromycin N-acetyltransferase; pac from Streptomyces alboniger; confers resistance to puromycin
   4073..4231    +  CDS            ble (fragment): BLE_KLEPN - Experimental evidence at protein level: Swiss-Prot protein existence level 1. Binding protein with a strong affinity to the bleomycin family of antibiotics. Binds to CL990; an antimitotic-antibiotic compound. From Klebsiella pneumoniae.
   4226..4347    +  polyA_signal   SV40 poly(A) signal: SV40 polyadenylation signal
   4420..4436    -  protein_bind   lac operator: The lac repressor binds to the lac operator to inhibit transcription in E. coli. This inhibition can be relieved by adding lactose or isopropyl-β-D-thiogalactopyranoside (IPTG). lac repressor encoded by lacI
   4444..4474    -  promoter       lac promoter: promoter for the E. coli lac operon
   4489..4510    -  protein_bind   CAP binding site: CAP binding activates transcription in the presence of cAMP. E. coli catabolite activator protein
   4523..4615    -  CDS            lacI (fragment): lac repressor; lacI; The lac repressor binds to the lac operator to inhibit transcription in E. coli. This inhibition can be relieved by adding lactose or isopropyl-β-D-thiogalactopyranoside (IPTG).
   4798..5386    -  rep_origin     ori: high-copy-number ColE1/pMB1/pBR322/pUC origin of replication
   5557..6417    -  CDS            AmpR: β-lactamase; bla; confers resistance to ampicillin, carbenicillin, and related antibiotics
   6418..6522    -  promoter       AmpR promoter: bla
>Addgene plasmid #189934 | pCDNA3.1(+)-NEMOb | addgene full sequence | sequence record 377046 | Addgene NGS Result
GACGGATCGGGAGATCTCCCGATCCCCTATGGTGCACTCTCAGTACAATCTGCTCTGATGCCGCATAGTT
AAGCCAGTATCTGCTCCCTGCTTGTGTGTTGGAGGTCGCTGAGTAGTGCGCGAGCAAAATTTAAGCTACA
ACAAGGCAAGGCTTGACCGACAATTGCATGAAGAATCTGCTTAGGGTTAGGCGTTTTGCGCTGCTTCGCG
ATGTACGGGCCAGATATACGCGTTGACATTGATTATTGACTAGTTATTAATAGTAATCAATTACGGGGTC
ATTAGTTCATAGCCCATATATGGAGTTCCGCGTTACATAACTTACGGTAAATGGCCCGCCTGGCTGACCG
CCCAACGACCCCCGCCCATTGACGTCAATAATGACGTATGTTCCCATAGTAACGCCAATAGGGACTTTCC
ATTGACGTCAATGGGTGGAGTATTTACGGTAAACTGCCCACTTGGCAGTACATCAAGTGTATCATATGCC
AAGTACGCCCCCTATTGACGTCAATGACGGTAAATGGCCCGCCTGGCATTATGCCCAGTACATGACCTTA
TGGGACTTTCCTACTTGGCAGTACATCTACGTATTAGTCATCGCTATTACCATGGTGATGCGGTTTTGGC
AGTACATCAATGGGCGTGGATAGCGGTTTGACTCACGGGGATTTCCAAGTCTCCACCCCATTGACGTCAA
TGGGAGTTTGTTTTGGCACCAAAATCAACGGGACTTTCCAAAATGTCGTAACAACTCCGCCCCATTGACG
CAAATGGGCGGTAGGCGTGTACGGTGGGAGGTCTATATAAGCAGAGCTCTCTGGCTAACTAGAGAACCCA
CTGCTTACTGGCTTATCGAAATTAATACGACTCACTATAGGGAGACCCAAGCTGGCTAGCGTTTAAACTT
AAGCTTGGTACCGAGCTCGGATCCGCCACCATGCTGCAGAACGAGCTTGCTCTTAAGTTGGCTGGACTTG
ATATTAACAAGACTGGAGGAGGTTCTCATCATCATCATCATCATGTGAGCAAGGGCGAGGAGGAGAACAT
GGCCAGCCTGCCTGCTACACATGAACTGCACATTTTTGGAAGCATCAACGGCATCGACTTCGACATGGTG
GGCCAGGGCACTGGAAATCCTAATGACGGATACGAGGAGCTGAATCTGAAGAGCACCATGGGCGACCTGC
AGTTCAGCCCCTGGATACTGGTGCCTCATATTGGCTATGGCTTCCACCAATACCTGCCCTACCCCGACGG
AATGAGCCCCTTTCAAGCTGCCATGGTGGATGGCAGCGGATACCAAGTGCATAGAACCATGCAGTTCGAG
GACGGCGCCAGCCTTACAGTGAATTATAGATATACCTACGAGGGCAGCCACATCAAGGGCGAGGCACAAG
TGGAAGGCACAGGATTTCCCGCTGATGGCCCCGTGATGACCAATAGCCTGACCGCTGAAGCCCACGACCA
GCTGACAGAAGAACAGATCGCCGAATTCAAGGAGGCCTTTAGCCTGTTCGACAAGGACGGCGACGGCACC
ATTACCACAAAAGAGCTGGGCACAGTGATGAGAAGCCTGGGCCAAAATCCCACAGAAGCTGAGCTGAGAG
TGATGATCATCGAGGTGGACGCCGACGGCGATGGAACACTGGATTTTCCTGAATTTCTGGCCATGATGGC
CAGAAAGATGAAGTACAGAGACACCGAGGAGGAGATCAGAGAGGCCTTCGGCGTGTTTGACAAGGACGGC
AATGGATACATTGGCGCCGCTGAACTGAGACACGTGATGACCAATCTGGGCGAGAAGCTGACCGACGAGG
AGGTGGGAGAACTGATCAGAGAGGCTGACATTGACGGCGACGGCCAGGTGAATTATGAGGAGTTTGTGCA
GATGATGACCGCCAAGGGCGGCAGCGGAGGAGGAAGCAGCAGCAGAAGAAAATGGAATAAGGCCGGCCAC
GCCGTGAGAGCCATTGGCAGACTTTCTAGCATCTACTTCGCCGACTGGTGCGTGAGCAAGAAGACCTGCC
CTAACGACAAGACCATCGTGAGCACCTTCAAGTGGGCCTTCATCACCGACAACGGCAAGAGATACAGAAG
CACCGCCAGAACCACCTACACCTTCGCCAAACCCATGGCCGCTAACTACCTGAAGAACCAGCCCATGTAC
GTGTTCAGAAAGACCGAGCTGAAGCACAGCAAGACCGAGCTGAACTTCAAGGAGTGGCAGAAGGCCTTCA
CCGACGTGATGGGCATGGACGAGCTGTACAAGTAAGAATTCTGCAGATATCCAGCACAGTGGCGGCCGCT
CGAGTCTAGAGGGCCCGTTTAAACCCGCTGATCAGCCTCGACTGTGCCTTCTAGTTGCCAGCCATCTGTT
GTTTGCCCCTCCCCCGTGCCTTCCTTGACCCTGGAAGGTGCCACTCCCACTGTCCTTTCCTAATAAAATG
AGGAAATTGCATCGCATTGTCTGAGTAGGTGTCATTCTATTCTGGGGGGTGGGGTGGGGCAGGACAGCAA
GGGGGAGGATTGGGAAGACAATAGCAGGCATGCTGGGGATGCGGTGGGCTCTATGGCTTCTGAGGCGGAA
AGAACCAGCTGGGGCTCTAGGGGGTATCCCC
[124 nt withheld, positions 2622-2745]
C
[91 nt withheld, positions 2747-2837]
A
[49 nt withheld, positions 2839-2887]
CCTTTGACGTTGGAGTCCACGTTCTTT
[37 nt withheld, positions 2915-2951]
ACCCTATCTCGGTCTATTCTTTTGATTTATAAGGGATTTTGCCGATTTCGGCCTATTGGTTAAAAAATGA
GCTGATTTAACAAAAATTTAACGCGAATTAATTCTGTGGAATGTGTGTCAGTTAGGGTGTGGAAAGTCCC
CAGGCTCCCCAGCAGGCAGAAGTATGCAAAGCATGCATCTCAATTAGTCAGCAACCAGGTGTGGAAAGTC
CCCAGGCTCCCCAGCAGGCAGAAGTATGCAAAGCATGCATCTCAATTAGTCAGCAACCATAGTCCCGCCC
CTAACTCCGCCCATCCCGCCCCTAACTCCGCCCAGTTCCGCCCATTCTCCGCCCCATGGCTGACTAATTT
TTTTTATTTATGCAGAGGCCGAGGCCGCCTCTGCCTCTGAGCTATTCCAGAAGTAGTGAGGAGGCTTTTT
TGGAGGCCTAGGCTTTTGCAAAAAGCTCCCATCAAGCTTACCATGACCGAGTACAAGCCCACGGTGCGCC
TCGCCACCCGCGACGACGTCCCCAGGGCCGTACGCACCCTCGCCGCCGCGTTCGCCGACTACCCCGCCAC
GCGCCACACCGTCGATCCGGACCGCCACATCGAGCGGGTCACCGAGCTGCAAGAACTCTTCCTCACGCGC
GTCGGGCTCGACATCGGCAAGGTGTGGGTCGCGGACGACGGCGCCGCGGTGGCGGTCTGGACCACGCCGG
AGAGCGTCGAAGCGGGGGCGGTGTTCGCCGAGATCGGCCCGCGCATGGCCGAGTTGAGCGGTTCCCGGCT
GGCCGCGCAGCAACAGATGGAAGGCCTCCTGGCGCCGCACCGGCCCAAGGAGCCCGCGTGGTTCCTGGCC
ACCGTCGGCGTCTCGCCCGACCACCAGGGCAAGGGTCTGGGCAGCGCCGTCGTGCTCCCCGGAGTGGAGG
CGGCCGAGCGCGCCGGGGTGCCCGCCTTCCTGGAGACCTCCGCGCCCCGCAACCTCCCCTTCTACGAGCG
GCTCGGCTTCACCGTCACCGCCGACGTCGAGGTGCCCGAAGGACCGCGCACCTGGTGCATGACCCGCAAG
CCCGGTGCCTGACGCCCGCCCCACGACCCGCAGCGCCCGACCGAAAGGAGCGCACGACCCCATGCATCGA
AATGACCGACCAAGCGACGCCCAACCTGCCATCACGAGATTTCGATTCCACCGCCGCCTTCTATGAAAGG
TTGGGCTTCGGAATCGTTTTCCGGGACGCCGGCTGGATGATCCTCCAGCGCGGGGATCTCATGCTGGAGT
TCTTCGCCCACCCCAACTTGTTTATTGCAGCTTATAATGGTTACAAATAAAGCAATAGCATCACAAATTT
CACAAATAAAGCATTTTTTTCACTGCATTCTAGTTGTGGTTTGTCCAAACTCATCAATGTATCTTATCAT
GTCTGTATACCGTCGACCTCTAGCTAGAGCTTGGCGTAATCATGGTCATAGCTGTTTCCTGTGTGAAATT
GTTATCCGCTCACAATTCCACACAACATACGAGCCGGAAGCATAAAGTGTAAAGCCTGGGGTGCCTAATG
AGTGAGCTAACTCACATTAATTGCGTTGCGCTCACTGCCCGCTTTCCAGTCGGGAAACCTGTCGTGCCAG
CTGCATTAATGAATCGGCCAACGCGCGGGGAGAGGCGGTTTGCGTATTGGGCGCTCTTCCGCTTCCTCGC
TCACTGACTCGCTGCGCTCGGTCGTTCGGCTGCGGCGAGCGGTATCAGCTCACTCAAAGGCGGTAATACG
GTTATCCACAGAATCAGGGGATAACGCAGGAAAGAACATGTGAGCAAAAGGCCAGCAAAAGGCCAGGAAC
CGTAAAAAGGCCGCGTTGCTGGCGTTTTTCCATAGGCTCCGCCCCCCTGACGAGCATCACAAAAATCGAC
GCTCAAGTCAGAGGTGGCGAAACCCGACAGGACTATAAAGATACCAGGCGTTTCCCCCTGGAAGCTCCCT
CGTGCGCTCTCCTGTTCCGACCCTGCCGCTTACCGGATACCTGTCCGCCTTTCTCCCTTCGGGAAGCGTG
GCGCTTTCTCATAGCTCACGCTGTAGGTATCTCAGTTCGGTGTAGGTCGTTCGCTCCAAGCTGGGCTGTG
TGCACGAACCCCCCGTTCAGCCCGACCGCTGCGCCTTATCCGGTAACTATCGTCTTGAGTCCAACCCGGT
AAGACACGACTTATCGCCACTGGCAGCAGCCACTGGTAACAGGATTAGCAGAGCGAGGTATGTAGGCGGT
GCTACAGAGTTCTTGAAGTGGTGGCCTAACTACGGCTACACTAGAAGAACAGTATTTGGTATCTGCGCTC
TGCTGAAGCCAGTTACCTTCGGAAAAAGAGTTGGTAGCTCTTGATCCGGCAAACAAACCACCGCTGGTAG
CGGTGGTTTTTTTGTTTGCAAGCAGCAGATTACGCGCAGAAAAAAAGGATCTCAAGAAGATCCTTTGATC
TTTTCTACGGGGTCTGACGCTCAGTGGAACGAAAACTCACGTTAAGGGATTTTGGTCATGAGATTATCAA
AAAGGATCTTCACCTAGATCCTTTTAAATTAAAAATGAAGTTTTAAATCAATCTAAAGTATATATGAGTA
AACTTGGTCTGACAGTTACCAATGCTTAATCAGTGAGGCACCTATCTCAGCGATCTGTCTATTTCGTTCA
TCCATAGTTGCCTGACTCCCCGTCGTGTAGATAACTACGATACGGGAGGGCTTACCATCTGGCCCCAGTG
CTGCAATGATACCGCGAGACCCACGCTCACCGGCTCCAGATTTATCAGCAATAAACCAGCCAGCCGGAAG
GGCCGAGCGCAGAAGTGGTCCTGCAACTTTATCCGCCTCCATCCAGTCTATTAATTGTTGCCGGGAAGCT
AGAGTAAGTAGTTCGCCAGTTAATAGTTTGCGCAACGTTGTTGCCATTGCTACAGGCATCGTGGTGTCAC
GCTCGTCGTTTGGTATGGCTTCATTCAGCTCCGGTTCCCAACGATCAAGGCGAGTTACATGATCCCCCAT
GTTGTGCAAAAAAGCGGTTAGCTCCTTCGGTCCTCCGATCGTTGTCAGAAGTAAGTTGGCCGCAGTGTTA
TCACTCATGGTTATGGCAGCACTGCATAATTCTCTTACTGTCATGCCATCCGTAAGATGCTTTTCTGTGA
CTGGTGAGTACTCAACCAAGTCATTCTGAGAATAGTGTATGCGGCGACCGAGTTGCTCTTGCCCGGCGTC
AATACGGGATAATACCGCGCCACATAGCAGAACTTTAAAAGTGCTCATCATTGGAAAACGTTCTTCGGGG
CGAAAACTCTCAAGGATCTTACCGCTGTTGAGATCCAGTTCGATGTAACCCACTCGTGCACCCAACTGAT
CTTCAGCATCTTTTACTTTCACCAGCGTTTCTGGGTGAGCAAAAACAGGAAGGCAAAATGCCGCAAAAAA
GGGAATAAGGGCGACACGGAAATGTTGAATACTCATACTCTTCCTTTTTCAATATTATTGAAGCATTTAT
CAGGGTTATTGTCTCATGAGCGGATACATATTTGAATGTATTTAGAAAAATAAACAAATAGGGGTTCCGC
GCACATTTCCCCGAAAAGTGCCACCTGACGTC
